Addgene plasmid #40918: pcDNA3-FLAG-KLF5
Depositing lab: Jin-Tang Dong. Depositing organization: Emory University. Publication: Oestrogen causes degradation of KLF5 by inducing the E3 ubiquitin ligase EFP in ER-positive breast cancer cells. Zhao KW, Sikriwal D, Dong X, Guo P, Sun X, Dong JT. Biochem J. 2011 Jul 15;437(2):323-33. 10.1042/BJ20101388 PubMed 21542805.
Backbone
  Vector backbone: pcDNA3
  Backbone manufacturer: Invitrogen
  Backbone size w/o insert (bp): 5400
  Total vector size (bp): 6800
  Vector type: Mammalian Expression
Growth in bacteria
  Bacterial resistance: Ampicillin, 100 μg/mL
  Growth temperature: 37°C
  Growth strain: DH5alpha
  Copy number: High Copy
Gene/Insert
  Gene/Insert name: Kruppel-like factor 5 (alt name: KLF5)
  Species: H. sapiens (human)
  Insert size (bp): 1400
  GenBank ID: NM_001730.3
  Entrez Gene: KLF5 (a.k.a. BTEB2, CKLF, IKLF)
  Promoter: CMV
  Tag / fusion protein: FLAG (N terminal on backbone)
  Cloning method: Restriction Enzyme; 5′ cloning site Kpn1 (destroyed during cloning); 3′ cloning site EcoR1 (destroyed during cloning)
  Sequencing primers: 5′ 5′-GGGGGTACCAT GGCAGAGCTGTGCCCCCTG-3′; 3′ 5′-CCCGAATTCCTACTTGGGGGAGCAGATGGAGAGTG-3′
Terms and licenses: Academic/Nonprofit Terms; Industry Terms: Not Available to Industry
How to cite: pcDNA3-FLAG-KLF5 was a gift from Jin-Tang Dong (Addgene plasmid # 40918 ; http://n2t.net/addgene:40918 ; RRID:Addgene_40918)
