[The description below was written by a language model from this plasmid's Addgene catalogue record and pLannotate feature annotations shown in this document.]
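Description:
pcDNA3-FLAG-KLF5 is a mammalian expression plasmid of about 6.8 kb built on the Invitrogen pcDNA3 backbone and carrying the human Krüppel-like factor 5 (KLF5, also known as BTEB2, CKLF or IKLF) coding sequence. It is maintained in E. coli through a high-copy ColE1/pUC-type origin and selected with ampicillin via the β-lactamase gene and its native promoter. An f1 origin is also present, which allows single-stranded DNA production. For mammalian cells, the backbone supplies a neomycin phosphotransferase cassette driven by the SV40 enhancer/early promoter and terminated by the SV40 poly(A) signal, which permits G418 selection of stable transfectants.

The expression cassette consists of the CMV immediate-early enhancer and promoter, a FLAG epitope placed upstream of the insert, the roughly 1.4 kb KLF5 open reading frame, and the bovine growth hormone polyadenylation signal. The tag is recorded as N-terminal and backbone-encoded, so the product is FLAG-KLF5, detectable or immunoprecipitable with anti-FLAG antibodies. T7 and SP6 promoters flank the insert, as is standard for pcDNA3, and can be used for in vitro transcription or as sequencing primer sites. The insert was cloned by restriction digestion between KpnI and EcoRI sites, both recorded as destroyed. Several short annotated fragments (HIV-1 LTR, ble, lacI, bom) are likely backbone remnants or similarity hits from automated annotation rather than functional elements.

KLF5 is a transcription factor that binds GC-box promoter elements. The associated publication concerns oestrogen-induced degradation of KLF5 through the E3 ubiquitin ligase EFP in ER-positive breast cancer cells. This fits use of the plasmid for overexpressing tagged KLF5 to study its stability, ubiquitination and interactions.
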