Features (pLannotate 1.2.2; 22 found; start..end, strand, type, name):
     28..80      -  misc_feature   bom (fragment): basis of mobility region from pBR322
    235..614     +  enhancer       CMV enhancer: human cytomegalovirus immediate early enhancer
    615..818     +  promoter       CMV promoter: human cytomegalovirus (CMV) immediate early promoter
    814..847     +  LTR            5' LTR (truncated) (fragment): truncated 5' long terminal repeat (LTR) from HIV-1
    863..881     +  promoter       T7 promoter: promoter for bacteriophage T7 RNA polymerase
    906..926     +  CDS            FLAG (fragment): FLAG® epitope tag, followed by an enterokinase cleavage site
    957..2279    +  CDS            KLF5: KLF5_HUMAN - Also known as BTEB2, CKLF, IKLF. Experimental evidence at protein level: Swiss-Prot protein existence level 1. Transcription factor that binds to GC box promoter elements. Activates the transcription of these genes. From Homo sapiens (Human).
   2389..2407    -  promoter       SP6 promoter: promoter for bacteriophage SP6 RNA polymerase
   2433..2657    +  polyA_signal   bGH poly(A) signal: bovine growth hormone polyadenylation signal
   2661..2682    +  promoter       SV40 promoter (fragment): SV40 enhancer and early promoter
   2703..3131    +  rep_origin     f1 ori (sequence partly withheld): f1 bacteriophage origin of replication; arrow indicates direction of (+) strand synthesis
   3145..3474    +  promoter       SV40 promoter: SV40 enhancer and early promoter
   3541..4332    +  CDS            neo: KKA2_KLEPN - Also known as kan, nptII. Experimental evidence at protein level: Swiss-Prot protein existence level 1. Resistance to kanamycin, neomycin, paromomycin, ribostamycin, butirosin and gentamicin B. From Klebsiella pneumoniae.
   4356..4514    +  CDS            ble (fragment): BLE_KLEPN - Experimental evidence at protein level: Swiss-Prot protein existence level 1. Binding protein with a strong affinity to the bleomycin family of antibiotics. Binds to CL990; an antimitotic-antibiotic compound. From Klebsiella pneumoniae.
   4509..4630    +  polyA_signal   SV40 poly(A) signal: SV40 polyadenylation signal
   4703..4719    -  protein_bind   lac operator: The lac repressor binds to the lac operator to inhibit transcription in E. coli. This inhibition can be relieved by adding lactose or isopropyl-β-D-thiogalactopyranoside (IPTG). lac repressor encoded by lacI
   4727..4757    -  promoter       lac promoter: promoter for the E. coli lac operon
   4772..4793    -  protein_bind   CAP binding site: CAP binding activates transcription in the presence of cAMP. E. coli catabolite activator protein
   4806..4898    -  CDS            lacI (fragment): lac repressor; lacI; The lac repressor binds to the lac operator to inhibit transcription in E. coli. This inhibition can be relieved by adding lactose or isopropyl-β-D-thiogalactopyranoside (IPTG).
   5081..5669    -  rep_origin     ori: high-copy-number ColE1/pMB1/pBR322/pUC origin of replication
   5840..6700    -  CDS            AmpR: β-lactamase; bla; confers resistance to ampicillin, carbenicillin, and related antibiotics
   6701..6805    -  promoter       AmpR promoter: bla
>Addgene plasmid #40918 | pcDNA3-FLAG-KLF5 | addgene full sequence | sequence record 456547 | Addgene NGS Result
GACGGATCGGGAGATCTCCCGATCCCCTATGGTGCACTCTCAGTACAATCTGCTCTGATGCCGCATAGTT
AAGCCAGTATCTGCTCCCTGCTTGTGTGTTGGAGGTCGCTGAGTAGTGCGCGAGCAAAATTTAAGCTACA
ACAAGGCAAGGCTTGACCGACAATTGCATGAAGAATCTGCTTAGGGTTAGGCGTTTTGCGCTGCTTCGCG
ATGTACGGGCCAGATATACGCGTTGACATTGATTATTGACTAGTTATTAATAGTAATCAATTACGGGGTC
ATTAGTTCATAGCCCATATATGGAGTTCCGCGTTACATAACTTACGGTAAATGGCCCGCCTGGCTGACCG
CCCAACGACCCCCGCCCATTGACGTCAATAATGACGTATGTTCCCATAGTAACGCCAATAGGGACTTTCC
ATTGACGTCAATGGGTGGAGTATTTACGGTAAACTGCCCACTTGGCAGTACATCAAGTGTATCATATGCC
AAGTACGCCCCCTATTGACGTCAATGACGGTAAATGGCCCGCCTGGCATTATGCCCAGTACATGACCTTA
TGGGACTTTCCTACTTGGCAGTACATCTACGTATTAGTCATCGCTATTACCATGGTGATGCGGTTTTGGC
AGTACATCAATGGGCGTGGATAGCGGTTTGACTCACGGGGATTTCCAAGTCTCCACCCCATTGACGTCAA
TGGGAGTTTGTTTTGGCACCAAAATCAACGGGACTTTCCAAAATGTCGTAACAACTCCGCCCCATTGACG
CAAATGGGCGGTAGGCGTGTACGGTGGGAGGTCTATATAAGCAGAGCTCTCTGGCTAACTAGAGAACCCA
CTGCTTACTGGCTTATCGAAATTAATACGACTCACTATAGGGAGACCCAAGCTGCCACCATGGACTACAA
GGACGACGATGACAAGGGACCTAAGCTTGGTACCGAGCTCGGATCCATGGCTACAAGGGTGCTGAGCATG
AGCGCCCGCCTGGGACCCGTGCCCCAGCCGCCGGCGCCGCAGGACGAGCCGGTGTTCGCGCAGCTCAAGC
CGGTGCTGGGCGCCGCGAATCCGGCCCGCGACGCGGCGCTCTTCCCCGGCGAGGAGCTGAAGCACGCGCA
CCACCGCCCGCAGGCGCAGCCCGCGCCCGCGCAGGCCCCGCAGCCGGCCCAGCCGCCCGCCACCGGCCCG
CGGCTGCCTCCAGAGGACCTGGTCCAGACAAGATGTGAAATGGAGAAGTATCTGACACCTCAGCTTCCTC
CAGTTCCTATAATTCCAGAGCATAAAAAGTATAGACGAGACAGTGCCTCAGTCGTAGACCAGTTCTTCAC
TGACACTGAAGGGTTACCTTACAGTATCAACATGAACGTCTTCCTCCCTGACATCACTCACCTGAGAACT
GGCCTCTACAAATCCCAGAGACCGTGCGTAACACACATCAAGACAGAACCTGTTGCCATTTTCAGCCACC
AGAGTGAAACGACTGCCCCTCCTCCGGCCCCGACCCAGGCCCTCCCTGAGTTCACCAGTATATTCAGCTC
ACACCAGACCGCAGCTCCAGAGGTGAACAATATTTTCATCAAACAAGAACTTCCTACACCAGATCTTCAT
CTTTCTGTCCCTACCCAGCAGGGCCACCTGTACCAGCTACTGAATACACCGGATCTAGATATGCCCAGTT
CTACAAATCAGACAGCAGCAATGGACACTCTTAATGTTTCTATGTCAGCTGCCATGGCAGGCCTTAACAC
ACACACCTCTGCTGTTCCGCAGACTGCAGTGAAACAATTCCAGGGCATGCCCCCTTGCACATACACAATG
CCAAGTCAGTTTCTTCCACAACAGGCCACTTACTTTCCCCCGTCACCACCAAGCTCAGAGCCTGGAAGTC
CAGATAGACAAGCAGAGATGCTCCAGAATTTAACCCCACCTCCATCCTATGCTGCTACAATTGCTTCTAA
ACTGGCAATTCACAATCCAAATTTACCCACCACCCTGCCAGTTAACTCACAAAACATCCAACCTGTCAGA
TACAATAGAAGGAGTAACCCCGATTTGGAGAAACGACGCATCCACTACTGCGATTACCCTGGTTGCACAA
AAGTTTATACCAAGTCTTCTCATTTAAAAGCTCACCTGAGGACTCACACTGGTGAAAAGCCATACAAGTG
TACCTGGGAAGGCTGCGACTGGAGGTTCGCGCGATCGGATGAGCTGACCCGCCACTACCGGAAGCACACA
GGCGCCAAGCCCTTCCAGTGCGGGGTGTGCAACCGCAGCTTCTCGCGCTCTGACCACCTGGCCCTGCATA
TGAAGAGGCACCAGAACTGAATTCTGCAGATATCCATCACACTGGCGGCCGCTCGAGCATGCATCTAGAG
GGCCCTATTCTATAGTGTCACCTAAATGCTAGAGCTCGCTGATCAGCCTCGACTGTGCCTTCTAGTTGCC
AGCCATCTGTTGTTTGCCCCTCCCCCGTGCCTTCCTTGACCCTGGAAGGTGCCACTCCCACTGTCCTTTC
CTAATAAAATGAGGAAATTGCATCGCATTGTCTGAGTAGGTGTCATTCTATTCTGGGGGGTGGGGTGGGG
CAGGACAGCAAGGGGGAGGATTGGGAAGACAATAGCAGGCATGCTGGGGATGCGGTGGGCTCTATGGCTT
CTGAGGCGGAAAGAACCAGCTGGGGCTCTAGGGGGTATCCCC
[124 nt withheld, positions 2703-2826]
C
[91 nt withheld, positions 2828-2918]
A
[49 nt withheld, positions 2920-2968]
CCTTTGACGTTGGAGTCCACGTTCTTT
[37 nt withheld, positions 2996-3032]
ACCCTATCTCGGTCTATTCTTTTGATTTATAAGGGATTTTGCCGATTTCGGCCTATTGGTTAAAAAATGA
GCTGATTTAACAAAAATTTAACGCGAATTAATTCTGTGGAATGTGTGTCAGTTAGGGTGTGGAAAGTCCC
CAGGCTCCCCAGCAGGCAGAAGTATGCAAAGCATGCATCTCAATTAGTCAGCAACCAGGTGTGGAAAGTC
CCCAGGCTCCCCAGCAGGCAGAAGTATGCAAAGCATGCATCTCAATTAGTCAGCAACCATAGTCCCGCCC
CTAACTCCGCCCATCCCGCCCCTAACTCCGCCCAGTTCCGCCCATTCTCCGCCCCATGGCTGACTAATTT
TTTTTATTTATGCAGAGGCCGAGGCCGCCTCTGCCTCTGAGCTATTCCAGAAGTAGTGAGGAGGCTTTTT
TGGAGGCCTAGGCTTTTGCAAAAAGCTCCCGGGAGCTTGTATATCCATTTTCGGATCTGATCAAGAGACA
GGATGAGGATCGTTTCGCATGATTGAACAAGATGGATTGCACGCAGGTTCTCCGGCCGCTTGGGTGGAGA
GGCTATTCGGCTATGACTGGGCACAACAGACAATCGGCTGCTCTGATGCCGCCGTGTTCCGGCTGTCAGC
GCAGGGGCGCCCGGTTCTTTTTGTCAAGACCGACCTGTCCGGTGCCCTGAATGAACTGCAGGACGAGGCA
GCGCGGCTATCGTGGCTGGCCACGACGGGCGTTCCTTGCGCAGCTGTGCTCGACGTTGTCACTGAAGCGG
GAAGGGACTGGCTGCTATTGGGCGAAGTGCCGGGGCAGGATCTCCTGTCATCTCACCTTGCTCCTGCCGA
GAAAGTATCCATCATGGCTGATGCAATGCGGCGGCTGCATACGCTTGATCCGGCTACCTGCCCATTCGAC
CACCAAGCGAAACATCGCATCGAGCGAGCACGTACTCGGATGGAAGCCGGTCTTGTCGATCAGGATGATC
TGGACGAAGAGCATCAGGGGCTCGCGCCAGCCGAACTGTTCGCCAGGCTCAAGGCGCGCATGCCCGACGG
CGAGGATCTCGTCGTGACCCATGGCGATGCCTGCTTGCCGAATATCATGGTGGAAAATGGCCGCTTTTCT
GGATTCATCGACTGTGGCCGGCTGGGTGTGGCGGACCGCTATCAGGACATAGCGTTGGCTACCCGTGATA
TTGCTGAAGAGCTTGGCGGCGAATGGGCTGACCGCTTCCTCGTGCTTTACGGTATCGCCGCTCCCGATTC
GCAGCGCATCGCCTTCTATCGCCTTCTTGACGAGTTCTTCTGAGCGGGACTCTGGGGTTCGAAATGACCG
ACCAAGCGACGCCCAACCTGCCATCACGAGATTTCGATTCCACCGCCGCCTTCTATGAAAGGTTGGGCTT
CGGAATCGTTTTCCGGGACGCCGGCTGGATGATCCTCCAGCGCGGGGATCTCATGCTGGAGTTCTTCGCC
CACCCCAACTTGTTTATTGCAGCTTATAATGGTTACAAATAAAGCAATAGCATCACAAATTTCACAAATA
AAGCATTTTTTTCACTGCATTCTAGTTGTGGTTTGTCCAAACTCATCAATGTATCTTATCATGTCTGTAT
ACCGTCGACCTCTAGCTAGAGCTTGGCGTAATCATGGTCATAGCTGTTTCCTGTGTGAAATTGTTATCCG
CTCACAATTCCACACAACATACGAGCCGGAAGCATAAAGTGTAAAGCCTGGGGTGCCTAATGAGTGAGCT
AACTCACATTAATTGCGTTGCGCTCACTGCCCGCTTTCCAGTCGGGAAACCTGTCGTGCCAGCTGCATTA
ATGAATCGGCCAACGCGCGGGGAGAGGCGGTTTGCGTATTGGGCGCTCTTCCGCTTCCTCGCTCACTGAC
TCGCTGCGCTCGGTCGTTCGGCTGCGGCGAGCGGTATCAGCTCACTCAAAGGCGGTAATACGGTTATCCA
CAGAATCAGGGGATAACGCAGGAAAGAACATGTGAGCAAAAGGCCAGCAAAAGGCCAGGAACCGTAAAAA
GGCCGCGTTGCTGGCGTTTTTCCATAGGCTCCGCCCCCCTGACGAGCATCACAAAAATCGACGCTCAAGT
CAGAGGTGGCGAAACCCGACAGGACTATAAAGATACCAGGCGTTTCCCCCTGGAAGCTCCCTCGTGCGCT
CTCCTGTTCCGACCCTGCCGCTTACCGGATACCTGTCCGCCTTTCTCCCTTCGGGAAGCGTGGCGCTTTC
TCATAGCTCACGCTGTAGGTATCTCAGTTCGGTGTAGGTCGTTCGCTCCAAGCTGGGCTGTGTGCACGAA
CCCCCCGTTCAGCCCGACCGCTGCGCCTTATCCGGTAACTATCGTCTTGAGTCCAACCCGGTAAGACACG
ACTTATCGCCACTGGCAGCAGCCACTGGTAACAGGATTAGCAGAGCGAGGTATGTAGGCGGTGCTACAGA
GTTCTTGAAGTGGTGGCCTAACTACGGCTACACTAGAAGAACAGTATTTGGTATCTGCGCTCTGCTGAAG
CCAGTTACCTTCGGAAAAAGAGTTGGTAGCTCTTGATCCGGCAAACAAACCACCGCTGGTAGCGGTGGTT
TTTTTGTTTGCAAGCAGCAGATTACGCGCAGAAAAAAAGGATCTCAAGAAGATCCTTTGATCTTTTCTAC
GGGGTCTGACGCTCAGTGGAACGAAAACTCACGTTAAGGGATTTTGGTCATGAGATTATCAAAAAGGATC
TTCACCTAGATCCTTTTAAATTAAAAATGAAGTTTTAAATCAATCTAAAGTATATATGAGTAAACTTGGT
CTGACAGTTACCAATGCTTAATCAGTGAGGCACCTATCTCAGCGATCTGTCTATTTCGTTCATCCATAGT
TGCCTGACTCCCCGTCGTGTAGATAACTACGATACGGGAGGGCTTACCATCTGGCCCCAGTGCTGCAATG
ATACCGCGAGACCCACGCTCACCGGCTCCAGATTTATCAGCAATAAACCAGCCAGCCGGAAGGGCCGAGC
GCAGAAGTGGTCCTGCAACTTTATCCGCCTCCATCCAGTCTATTAATTGTTGCCGGGAAGCTAGAGTAAG
TAGTTCGCCAGTTAATAGTTTGCGCAACGTTGTTGCCATTGCTACAGGCATCGTGGTGTCACGCTCGTCG
TTTGGTATGGCTTCATTCAGCTCCGGTTCCCAACGATCAAGGCGAGTTACATGATCCCCCATGTTGTGCA
AAAAAGCGGTTAGCTCCTTCGGTCCTCCGATCGTTGTCAGAAGTAAGTTGGCCGCAGTGTTATCACTCAT
GGTTATGGCAGCACTGCATAATTCTCTTACTGTCATGCCATCCGTAAGATGCTTTTCTGTGACTGGTGAG
TACTCAACCAAGTCATTCTGAGAATAGTGTATGCGGCGACCGAGTTGCTCTTGCCCGGCGTCAATACGGG
ATAATACCGCGCCACATAGCAGAACTTTAAAAGTGCTCATCATTGGAAAACGTTCTTCGGGGCGAAAACT
CTCAAGGATCTTACCGCTGTTGAGATCCAGTTCGATGTAACCCACTCGTGCACCCAACTGATCTTCAGCA
TCTTTTACTTTCACCAGCGTTTCTGGGTGAGCAAAAACAGGAAGGCAAAATGCCGCAAAAAAGGGAATAA
GGGCGACACGGAAATGTTGAATACTCATACTCTTCCTTTTTCAATATTATTGAAGCATTTATCAGGGTTA
TTGTCTCATGAGCGGATACATATTTGAATGTATTTAGAAAAATAAACAAATAGGGGTTCCGCGCACATTT
CCCCGAAAAGTGCCACCTGACGTC
