>Addgene plasmid #40918 | pcDNA3-FLAG-KLF5 | addgene partial sequence | sequence record 55392 | CMV-F 5'-CGCAAATGGGCGGTAGGCGTG-3'
ACTAGAGAACCACTGCTTACTGGCTTATCGAAATTAATACGACTCACTATAGGGAGACCCAAGCTGCCAC
CATGGACTACAAGGACGACGATGACAAGGGACCTAAGCTTGGTACCGAGCTCGGATCCATGGCTACAAGG
GTGCTGAGCATGAGCGCCCGCCTGGGACCCGTGCCCCAGCCGCCGGCGCCGCAGGACGAGCCGGTGTTCG
CGCAGCTCAAGCCGGTGCTGGGCGCCGCGAATCCGGCCCGCGACGCGGCGCTCTTCCCCGGCGAGGAGCT
GAAGCACGCGCACCACCGCCCGCAGGCGCAGCCCGCGCCCGCGCAGGCCCCGCAGCCGGCCCAGCCGCCC
GCCACCGGCCCGCGGCTGCCTCCAGAGGACCTGGTCCAGACAAGATGTGAAATGGAGAAGTATCTGACAC
CTCAGCTTCCTCCAGTTCCTATAATTCCAGAGCATAAAAAGTATAGACGAGACAGTGCCTCAGTCGTAGA
CCAGTTCTTCACTGACACTGAAGGGTTACCTTACAGTATCAACATGAACGTCTTCCTCCCTGACATCACT
CACCTGAGAACTGGCCTCTACAAATCCCAGAGACCGTGCGTAACACACATCAAGACAGAACCTGTTGCCA
TTTTCAGCCACCAGAGTGAAACGACTGCCCCTCCTCCGGCCCCGACCCAGGCCCTCCCTGAGTTCACCAG
TATATTCAGCTCACACCAGACCGCAGCTCCAGAGGTGAACAATATTTTCATCAAACAAGAACTTCCTACA
CCAGATCTTCATCTTTCTGTCCCTACCCAGCAGGGCCACCTGTACCAGCTACTGAATACACCGGATCTAG
ATATGCCCAGTTCTACAAATCAGACAGCAGCAATGGACACTCTTAATGTTTCTATGTCAGCTGCCATGGC
AGGCCTTAACACACACACCTCTGCTGTTCCGCA
